>Addgene plasmid #163772 | pRRL-MND-hCard11 delta e3-4-T2A-GFP | addgene full sequence | sequence record 323596 | Addgene NGS Result
GGGTCTCTCTGGTTAGACCAGATCTGAGCCTGGGAGCTCTCTGGCTAACTAGGGAACCCACTGCTTAAGC
CTCAATAAAGCTTGCCTTGAGTGCTTCAAGTAGTGTGTGCCCGTCTGTTGTGTGACTCTGGTAACTAGAG
ATCCCTCAGACCCTTTTAGTCAGTGTGGAAAATCTCTAGCAGTGGCGCCCGAACAGGGACTTGAAAGCGA
AAGGGAAACCAGAGGAGCTCTCTCGACGCAGGACTCGGCTTGCTGAAGCGCGCACGGCAAGAGGCGAGGG
GCGGCGACTGGTGAGTACGCCAAAAATTTTGACTAGCGGAGGCTAGAAGGAGAGAGATGGGTGCGAGAGC
GTCAGTATTAAGCGGGGGAGAATTAGATCGCGATGGGAAAAAATTCGGTTAAGGCCAGGGGGAAAGAAAA
AATATAAATTAAAACATATAGTATGGGCAAGCAGGGAGCTAGAACGATTCGCAGTTAATCCTGGCCTGTT
AGAAACATCAGAAGGCTGTAGACAAATACTGGGACAGCTACAACCATCCCTTCAGACAGGATCAGAAGAA
CTTAGATCATTATATAATACAGTAGCAACCCTCTATTGTGTGCATCAAAGGATAGAGATAAAAGACACCA
AGGAAGCTTTAGACAAGATAGAGGAAGAGCAAAACAAAAGTAAGACCACCGCACAGCAAGCGGCCCTGAT
CTTCAGACCTGGAGGAGGAGATATGAGGGACAATTGGAGAAGTGAATTATATAAATATAAAGTAGTAAAA
ATTGAACCATTAGGAGTAGCACCCACCAAGGCAAAGAGAAGAGTGGTGCAGAGAGAAAAAAGAGCAGTGG
GAATAGGAGCTTTGTTCCTTGGGTTCTTGGGAGCAGCAGGAAGCACTATGGGCGCAGCGTCAATGACGCT
GACGGTACAGGCCAGACAATTATTGTCTGGTATAGTGCAGCAGCAGAACAATTTGCTGAGGGCTATTGAG
GCGCAACAGCATCTGTTGCAACTCACAGTCTGGGGCATCAAGCAGCTCCAGGCAAGAATCCTGGCTGTGG
AAAGATACCTAAAGGATCAACAGCTCCTGGGGATTTGGGGTTGCTCTGGAAAACTCATTTGCACCACTGC
TGTGCCTTGGAATGCTAGTTGGAGTAATGAATCTCTGGAACAGATTTGGAATCACACGACCTGGATGGAG
TGGGACAGAGAAATTAACAATTACACAAGCTTAATACACTCCTTAATTGAAGAATCGCAAAACCAGCAAG
AAAAGAATGAACAAGAATTATTGGAATTAGATAAATGGGCAAGTTTGTGGAATTGGTTTAACATAACAAA
TTGGCTGTGGTATATAAAATTATTCATAATGATAGTAGGAGGCTTGGTAGGTTTAAGAATAGTTTTTGCT
GTACTTTCTATAGTGAATAGAGTTAGGCAGGGATATTCACCATTATCGTTTCAGACCCACCTCCCAACCC
CGAGGGGACCCGACAGGCCCGAAGGAATAGAAGAAGAAGGTGGAGAGAGAGACAGAGACAGATCCATTCG
ATTAGTGAACGGATCTCGACGGTATCGGTTAACTTTTAAAAGAAAAGGGGGGATTGGGGGGTACAGTGCA
GGGGAAAGAATAGTAGACATAATAGCAACAGACATACAAACTAAAGAATTACAAAAACAAATTACAAAAA
TTCAAAATTTTATCGACGCGTAGGAACAGAGAAACAGGAGAATATGGGCCAAACAGGATATCTGTGGTAA
GCAGTTCCTGCCCCGGCTCAGGGCCAAGAACAGTTGGAACAGCAGAATATGGGCCAAACAGGATATCTGT
GGTAAGCAGTTCCTGCCCCGGCTCAGGGCCAAGAACAGATGGTCCCCAGATGCGGTCCCGCCCTCAGCAG
TTTCTAGAGAACCATCAGATGTTTCCAGGGTGCCCCAAGGACCTGAAATGACCCTGTGCCTTATTTGAAC
TAACCAATCAGTTCGCTTCTCGCTTCTGTTCGCGCGCTTCTGCTCCCCGAGCTCTATATAAGCAGAGCTC
GTTTAGTGAACCGTCAGATCGCCTGGAGACGCCATCCACGCTGTTTTGACTTCCATAGAAGGATCTCGAC
GCCGCCACCATGCCAGTGGAGGAAGGCCACGAGGGCCTCACGCACTTCCTGATGAACGAGGTCATCAAGC
TGCAGCAGCAGATGAAGGCCAAGGACCTGCAACGCTGCGAGCTGCTGGCCAGGTTGCGGCAGCTGGAGGA
TGAGAAGAAGCAGATGACGCTGACGCGCGTGGAGCTGCTAACCTTCCAGGAGCGGTACTACAAGATGAAG
GAAGAGCGGGACAGCTACAATGACGAGCTGGTCAAGGTGAAGGACGACAACTACAACTTAGCCATGCGCT
ACGCACAGCTCAGTGAGGAGAAGAACATGGCGGTCATGAGGAGCCGAGACCTCCAACTCGAGATCGATCA
GCTAAAGCACCGGTTGAATAAGATGGAGGAGGAATGTAAGCTGGAGAGAAATCAGTCTCTAAAACTGAAG
AATGACATTGAAAATCGGCCCAAGAAGGAGCAGGTTCTGGAACTGGAGCGGGAGAATGAAATGCTGAAGA
CCAAAAACCAGGAGCTGCAGTCCATCATCCAGGCCGGGAAGCGCAGCCTGCCAGACTCAGACAAGGCCAT
CCTGGACATCTTGGAACACGACCGCAAGGAGGCCCTGGAGGACAGGCAGGAGCTGGTCAACAGGATCTAC
AACCTGCAGGAGGAGGCCCGCCAGGCAGAGGAGCTGCGAGACAAGTACCTGGAGGAGAAGGAGGACCTGG
AGCTCAAGTGCTCGACCCTGGGAAAGGACTGTGAAATGTACAAGCACCGCATGAACACGGTCATGCTGCA
GCTGGAGGAGGTGGAGCGGGAGCGGGACCAGGCCTTCCACTCCCGAGATGAAGCTCAGACACAGTACTCG
CAGTGCTTAATCGAAAAGGACAAGTACAGGAAGCAGATCCGCGAGCTGGAGGAGAAGAACGATGAGATGA
GGATCGAGATGGTGCGGCGGGAGGCCTGCATCGTCAACCTGGAGAGCAAGCTGCGGCGCCTCTCCAAGGA
CAGCAACAACCTGGACCAGAGTCTGCCCAGGAACCTGCCAGTAACCATCATCTCTCAGGACTTTGGGGAT
GCCAGCCCCAGGACCAATGGTCAAGAAGCTGACGATTCTTCCACCTCGGAGGAGTCACCTGAAGACAGCA
AGTACTTCCTGCCCTACCATCCGCCCCAGCGCAGGATGAACCTGAAGGGCATCCAGCTGCAGAGAGCCAA
ATCCCCCATCAGCCTGAAGCGAACATCAGATTTTCAAGCCAAGGGGCACGAGGAAGAAGGCACGGATGCC
AGCCCTAGCTCCTGCGGATCTCTGCCCATCACCAACTCCTTCACCAAGATGCAGCCCCCCCGGAGCCGCA
GCAGCATCATGTCAATCACCGCCGAGCCCCCGGGAAACGACTCCATCGTCAGACGCTACAAGGAGGACGC
GCCCCATCGCAGCACAGTCGAAGAAGACAATGACAGCGGCGGGTTTGACGCCTTAGATCTGGATGATGAC
AGTCACGAACGCTACTCCTTCGGACCCTCCTCCATCCACTCCTCCTCCTCCTCCCACCAATCCGAGGGCC
TGGATGCCTACGACCTGGAGCAGGTCAACCTCATGTTCAGGAAGTTCTCTCTGGAAAGACCCTTCCGGCC
TTCGGTCACCTCTGTGGGGCACGTGCGGGGCCCAGGGCCCTCGGTGCAGCACACGACGCTGAATGGCGAC
AGCCTCACCTCCCAGCTCACCCTGCTGGGGGGCAACGCGCGAGGGAGCTTCGTGCACTCGGTCAAGCCTG
GCTCTCTGGCCGAGAAAGCCGGCCTCCGTGAGGGCCACCAGCTGCTGCTGCTAGAAGGCTGCATCCGAGG
CGAGAGGCAGAGTGTCCCGTTGGACACATGCACCAAAGAGGAAGCCCACTGGACCATCCAGAGGTGCAGC
GGCCCCGTCACGCTGCACTACAAGGTCAACCACGAAGGGTACCGGAAGCTGGTGAAGGACATGGAGGACG
GCCTGATCACATCGGGGGACTCGTTCTACATCCGGCTGAACCTGAACATCTCCAGCCAGCTGGACGCCTG
CACCATGTCCCTGAAGTGTGACGATGTTGTGCACGTCCGTGACACCATGTACCAGGACAGGCACGAGTGG
CTGTGCGCGCGGGTCGACCCTTTCACAGACCATGACCTGGATATGGGCACCATACCCAGCTACAGCCGAG
CCCAGCAGCTCCTCCTGGTGAAACTGCAGCGCCTGATGCACCGAGGCAGCCGGGAGGAGGTAGACGGCAC
CCACCACACCCTGCGGGCACTCCGGAACACCCTGCAGCCAGAAGAAGCGCTTTCAACAAGCGACCCCCGG
GTCAGCCCCCGTCTCTCGCGAGCAAGCTTCCTTTTTGGCCAGCTCCTTCAGTTCGTCAGCAGGTCCGAGA
ACAAGTATAAGCGGATGAACAGCAACGAGCGGGTCCGCATCATCTCGGGGAGTCCGCTAGGGAGCCTGGC
CCGGTCCTCGCTGGACGCCACCAAGCTCTTGACTGAGAAGCAGGAAGAGCTGGACCCTGAGAGCGAGCTG
GGCAAGAACCTCAGCCTCATCCCCTACAGCCTGGTACGCGCCTTCTACTGCGAGCGCCGCCGGCCCGTGC
TCTTCACACCCACCGTGCTGGCCAAGACGCTGGTGCAGAGGCTGCTCAACTCGGGAGGTGCCATGGAGTT
CACCATCTGCAAGTCAGATATCGTCACAAGAGATGAGTTCCTCAGAAGGCAGAAGACGGAGACCATCATC
TACTCCCGAGAGAAGAACCCCAACGCGTTCGAATGCATCGCCCCTGCCAACATTGAAGCTGTGGCCGCCA
AGAACAAGCACTGCCTGCTGGAGGCTGGGATCGGCTGCACAAGAGACTTGATCAAGTCCAACATCTACCC
CATCGTGCTCTTCATCCGGGTGTGTGAGAAGAACATCAAGAGGTTCAGAAAGCTGCTGCCCCGACCTGAG
ACGGAGGAGGAGTTCCTGCGCGTGTGCCGGCTGAAGGAGAAGGAGCTGGAGGCCCTGCCGTGCCTGTACG
CCACGGTGGAACCTGACATGTGGGGCAGCGTAGAGGAGCTGCTCCGCGTTGTCAAGGACAAGATCGGCGA
GGAGCAGCGCAAGACCATCTGGGTGGACGAGGACCAGCTGGGATCCGGTGAGGGCAGAGGAAGTCTTCTA
ACATGCGGTGACGTGGAGGAGAATCCGGGCCCCATGGTGAGCAAGGGCGAGGAGCTGTTCACCGGGGTGG
TGCCCATCCTGGTCGAGCTGGACGGCGACGTAAACGGCCACAAGTTCAGCGTGTCCGGCGAGGGCGAGGG
CGATGCCACCTACGGCAAGCTGACCCTGAAGTTCATCTGCACCACCGGCAAGCTGCCCGTGCCCTGGCCC
ACCCTCGTGACCACCCTGACCTACGGCGTGCAGTGCTTCAGCCGCTACCCCGACCACATGAAGCAGCACG
ACTTCTTCAAGTCCGCCATGCCCGAAGGCTACGTCCAGGAGCGCACCATCTTCTTCAAGGACGACGGCAA
CTACAAGACCCGCGCCGAGGTGAAGTTCGAGGGCGACACCCTGGTGAACCGCATCGAGCTGAAGGGCATC
GACTTCAAGGAGGACGGCAACATCCTGGGGCACAAGCTGGAGTACAACTACAACAGCCACAACGTCTATA
TCATGGCCGACAAGCAGAAGAACGGCATCAAGGTGAACTTCAAGATCCGCCACAACATCGAGGACGGCAG
CGTGCAGCTCGCCGACCACTACCAGCAGAACACCCCCATCGGCGACGGCCCCGTGCTGCTGCCCGACAAC
CACTACCTGAGCACCCAGTCCGCCCTGAGCAAAGACCCCAACGAGAAGCGCGATCACATGGTCCTGCTGG
AGTTCGTGACCGCCGCCGGGATCACTCTCGGCATGGACGAGCTGTACAAGTGAATCTAGAGTCGACAATC
AACCTCTGGATTACAAAATTTGTGAAAGATTGACTGGTATTCTTAACTATGTTGCTCCTTTTACGCTATG
TGGATACGCTGCTTTAATGCCTTTGTATCATGCTATTGCTTCCCGTATGGCTTTCATTTTCTCCTCCTTG
TATAAATCCTGGTTGCTGTCTCTTTATGAGGAGTTGTGGCCCGTTGTCAGGCAACGTGGCGTGGTGTGCA
CTGTGTTTGCTGACGCAACCCCCACTGGTTGGGGCATTGCCACCACCTGTCAGCTCCTTTCCGGGACTTT
CGCTTTCCCCCTCCCTATTGCCACGGCGGAACTCATCGCCGCCTGCCTTGCCCGCTGCTGGACAGGGGCT
CGGCTGTTGGGCACTGACAATTCCGTGGTGTTGTCGGGGAAGCTGACGTCCTTTCCATGGCTGCTCGCCT
GTGTTGCCACCTGGATTCTGCGCGGGACGTCCTTCTGCTACGTCCCTTCGGCCCTCAATCCAGCGGACCT
TCCTTCCCGCGGCCTGCTGCCGGCTCTGCGGCCTCTTCCGCGTCTTCGCCTTCGCCCTCAGACGAGTCGG
ATCTCCCTTTGGGCCGCCTCCCCGCCTGGAATTCGAGCTCGGTACCTTTAAGACCAATGACTTACAAGGC
AGCTGTAGATCTTAGCCACTTTTTAAAAGAAAAGGGGGGACTGGAAGGGCTAATTCACTCCCAACGAAGA
CAAGATCTGCTTTTTGCTTGTACTGGGTCTCTCTGGTTAGACCAGATCTGAGCCTGGGAGCTCTCTGGCT
AACTAGGGAACCCACTGCTTAAGCCTCAATAAAGCTTGCCTTGAGTGCTTCAAGTAGTGTGTGCCCGTCT
GTTGTGTGACTCTGGTAACTAGAGATCCCTCAGACCCTTTTAGTCAGTGTGGAAAATCTCTAGCAGTAGT
AGTTCATGTCATCTTATTATTCAGTATTTATAACTTGCAAAGAAATGAATATCAGAGAGTGAGAGGAACT
TGTTTATTGCAGCTTATAATGGTTACAAATAAAGCAATAGCATCACAAATTTCACAAATAAAGCATTTTT
TTCACTGCATTCTAGTTGTGGTTTGTCCAAACTCATCAATGTATCTTATCATGTCTGGCTCTAGCTATCC
CGCCCCTAACTCCGCCCATCCCGCCCCTAACTCCGCCCAGTTCCGCCCATTCTCCGCCCCATGGCTGACT
AATTTTTTTTATTTATGCAGAGGCCGAGGCCGCCTCGGCCTCTGAGCTATTCCAGAAGTAGTGAGGAGGC
TTTTTTGGAGGCCTAGGGACGTACCCAATTCGCCCTATAGTGAGTCGTATTACGCGCGCTCACTGGCCGT
CGTTTTACAACGTCGTGACTGGGAAAACCCTGGCGTTACCCAACTTAATCGCCTTGCAGCACATCCCCCT
TTCGCCAGCTGGCGTAATAGCGAAGAGGCCCGCACCGATCGCCCTTCCCAACAGTTGCGCAGCCTGAATG
GCGAATGGG
[124 nt withheld, positions 7500-7623]
C
[91 nt withheld, positions 7625-7715]
A
[49 nt withheld, positions 7717-7765]
CCTTTGACGTTGGAGTCCACGTTCTTT
[37 nt withheld, positions 7793-7829]
ACCCTATCTCGGTCTATTCTTTTGATTTATAAGGGATTTTGCCGATTTCGGCCTATTGGTTAAAAAATGA
GCTGATTTAACAAAAATTTAACGCGAATTTTAACAAAATATTAACGCTTACAATTTAGGTGGCACTTTTC
GGGGAAATGTGCGCGGAACCCCTATTTGTTTATTTTTCTAAATACATTCAAATATGTATCCGCTCATGAG
ACAATAACCCTGATAAATGCTTCAATAATATTGAAAAAGGAAGAGTATGAGTATTCAACATTTCCGTGTC
GCCCTTATTCCCTTTTTTGCGGCATTTTGCCTTCCTGTTTTTGCTCACCCAGAAACGCTGGTGAAAGTAA
AAGATGCTGAAGATCAGTTGGGTGCACGAGTGGGTTACATCGAACTGGATCTCAACAGCGGTAAGATCCT
TGAGAGTTTTCGCCCCGAAGAACGTTTTCCAATGATGAGCACTTTTAAAGTTCTGCTATGTGGCGCGGTA
TTATCCCGTATTGACGCCGGGCAAGAGCAACTCGGTCGCCGCATACACTATTCTCAGAATGACTTGGTTG
AGTACTCACCAGTCACAGAAAAGCATCTTACGGATGGCATGACAGTAAGAGAATTATGCAGTGCTGCCAT
AACCATGAGTGATAACACTGCGGCCAACTTACTTCTGACAACGATCGGAGGACCGAAGGAGCTAACCGCT
TTTTTGCACAACATGGGGGATCATGTAACTCGCCTTGATCGTTGGGAACCGGAGCTGAATGAAGCCATAC
CAAACGACGAGCGTGACACCACGATGCCTGTAGCAATGGCAACAACGTTGCGCAAACTATTAACTGGCGA
ACTACTTACTCTAGCTTCCCGGCAACAATTAATAGACTGGATGGAGGCGGATAAAGTTGCAGGACCACTT
CTGCGCTCGGCCCTTCCGGCTGGCTGGTTTATTGCTGATAAATCTGGAGCCGGTGAGCGTGGGTCTCGCG
GTATCATTGCAGCACTGGGGCCAGATGGTAAGCCCTCCCGTATCGTAGTTATCTACACGACGGGGAGTCA
GGCAACTATGGATGAACGAAATAGACAGATCGCTGAGATAGGTGCCTCACTGATTAAGCATTGGTAACTG
TCAGACCAAGTTTACTCATATATACTTTAGATTGATTTAAAACTTCATTTTTAATTTAAAAGGATCTAGG
TGAAGATCCTTTTTGATAATCTCATGACCAAAATCCCTTAACGTGAGTTTTCGTTCCACTGAGCGTCAGA
CCCCGTAGAAAAGATCAAAGGATCTTCTTGAGATCCTTTTTTTCTGCGCGTAATCTGCTGCTTGCAAACA
AAAAAACCACCGCTACCAGCGGTGGTTTGTTTGCCGGATCAAGAGCTACCAACTCTTTTTCCGAAGGTAA
CTGGCTTCAGCAGAGCGCAGATACCAAATACTGTTCTTCTAGTGTAGCCGTAGTTAGGCCACCACTTCAA
GAACTCTGTAGCACCGCCTACATACCTCGCTCTGCTAATCCTGTTACCAGTGGCTGCTGCCAGTGGCGAT
AAGTCGTGTCTTACCGGGTTGGACTCAAGACGATAGTTACCGGATAAGGCGCAGCGGTCGGGCTGAACGG
GGGGTTCGTGCACACAGCCCAGCTTGGAGCGAACGACCTACACCGAACTGAGATACCTACAGCGTGAGCT
ATGAGAAAGCGCCACGCTTCCCGAAGGGAGAAAGGCGGACAGGTATCCGGTAAGCGGCAGGGTCGGAACA
GGAGAGCGCACGAGGGAGCTTCCAGGGGGAAACGCCTGGTATCTTTATAGTCCTGTCGGGTTTCGCCACC
TCTGACTTGAGCGTCGATTTTTGTGATGCTCGTCAGGGGGGCGGAGCCTATGGAAAAACGCCAGCAACGC
GGCCTTTTTACGGTTCCTGGCCTTTTGCTGGCCTTTTGCTCACATGTTCTTTCCTGCGTTATCCCCTGAT
TCTGTGGATAACCGTATTACCGCCTTTGAGTGAGCTGATACCGCTCGCCGCAGCCGAACGACCGAGCGCA
GCGAGTCAGTGAGCGAGGAAGCGGAAGAGCGCCCAATACGCAAACCGCCTCTCCCCGCGCGTTGGCCGAT
TCATTAATGCAGCTGGCACGACAGGTTTCCCGACTGGAAAGCGGGCAGTGAGCGCAACGCAATTAATGTG
AGTTAGCTCACTCATTAGGCACCCCAGGCTTTACACTTTATGCTTCCGGCTCGTATGTTGTGTGGAATTG
TGAGCGGATAACAATTTCACACAGGAAACAGCTATGACCATGATTACGCCAAGCGCGCAATTAACCCTCA
CTAAAGGGAACAAAAGCTGGAGCTGCAAGCTTAATGTAGTCTTATGCAATACTCTTGTAGTCTTGCAACA
TGGTAACGATGAGTTAGCAACATGCCTTACAAGGAGAGAAAAAGCACCGTGCATGCCGATTGGTGGAAGT
AAGGTGGTACGATCGTGCCTTATTAGGAAGGCAACAGACGGGTCTGACATGGATTGGACGAACCACTGAA
TTGCCGCATTGCAGAGATATTGTATTTAAGTGCCTAGCTCGATACATAAAC
Features (pLannotate 1.2.2; 26 found; start..end, strand, type, name):
      1..181     +  LTR            5' LTR (truncated): truncated 5' long terminal repeat (LTR) from HIV-1
    228..353     +  misc_feature   HIV-1 Ψ: packaging signal of human immunodeficiency virus type 1
    337..675     +  CDS            HIV-1 gag (fragment): gag protein from human immunodeficiency virus 1; gag
    845..1078    +  misc_feature   RRE: The Rev response element (RRE) of HIV-1 allows for Rev-dependent mRNA export from the nucleus to the cytoplasm.
   1455..1555    +  CDS            Rev (fragment): human immunodeficiency virus 1 (HIV-1) Rev protein; rev; enhances nuclear export of unspliced and incompletely spliced viral mRNAs
   1574..1691    +  misc_feature   cPPT/CTS: central polypurine tract and central termination sequence of HIV-1
   1720..2014    +  LTR            LTR (fragment): long terminal repeat from Moloney murine leukemia virus
   2014..5220    +  CDS            CARD11 (fragment): CAR11_HUMAN - Also known as CARMA1 From Homo sapiens (Human).
   5284..6000    +  CDS            EGFP: EGFP is a basic (constitutively fluorescent) green fluorescent protein published in 1996, derived from Aequorea victoria. It is reported to be a rapidly-maturing weak dimer with moderate acid sensitivity.
   6017..6605    +  misc_feature   WPRE: woodchuck hepatitis virus posttranscriptional regulatory element
   6622..6690    +  CDS            nef (fragment): NEF_HV1Z2 - Experimental evidence at protein level: Swiss-Prot protein existence level 1. Extracellular Nef protein targets CD4(+) T-lymphocytes for apoptosis by interacting with CXCR4 surface receptors. From Human immunodeficiency virus type 1 group M subtype D (isolate Z2/CDC-Z34) (HIV-1).
   6692..6925    +  LTR            3' LTR (ΔU3): self-inactivating 3' long terminal repeat (LTR) from HIV-1
   6997..7118    +  polyA_signal   SV40 poly(A) signal: SV40 polyadenylation signal
   7158..7293    +  rep_origin     SV40 ori: SV40 origin of replication
   7314..7332    -  promoter       T7 promoter: promoter for bacteriophage T7 RNA polymerase
   7340..7495    +  CDS            lacZα (fragment): LacZα fragment of β-galactosidase; lacZ fragment
   7500..7928    +  rep_origin     f1 ori (sequence partly withheld): f1 bacteriophage origin of replication; arrow indicates direction of (+) strand synthesis
   7981..8085    +  promoter       AmpR promoter: bla
   8086..8946    +  CDS            AmpR: β-lactamase; bla; confers resistance to ampicillin, carbenicillin, and related antibiotics
   9117..9705    +  rep_origin     ori: high-copy-number ColE1/pMB1/pBR322/pUC origin of replication
   9888..9980    +  CDS            lacI (fragment): lac repressor; lacI; The lac repressor binds to the lac operator to inhibit transcription in E. coli. This inhibition can be relieved by adding lactose or isopropyl-β-D-thiogalactopyranoside (IPTG).
   9993..10014   +  protein_bind   CAP binding site: CAP binding activates transcription in the presence of cAMP. E. coli catabolite activator protein
  10029..10059   +  promoter       lac promoter: promoter for the E. coli lac operon
  10067..10083   +  protein_bind   lac operator: The lac repressor binds to the lac operator to inhibit transcription in E. coli. This inhibition can be relieved by adding lactose or isopropyl-β-D-thiogalactopyranoside (IPTG). lac repressor encoded by lacI
  10128..10146   +  promoter       T3 promoter: promoter for bacteriophage T3 RNA polymerase
  10174..10400   +  promoter       RSV promoter: Rous sarcoma virus enhancer/promoter
