[The description below was written by a language model from this plasmid's Addgene catalogue record and pLannotate feature annotations shown in this document.]
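Description:
pRRL-MND-hCard11 delta e3-4-T2A-GFP is a self-inactivating HIV-1-based lentiviral transfer plasmid on the pRRL backbone, built to express a human CARD11 (CARMA1) variant lacking exons 3 and 4, a deletion that, per the stated purpose, affects the CARD domain. In bacteria it is maintained through a high-copy ColE1/pUC-type origin and selected with ampicillin via the β-lactamase gene. The backbone also carries an f1 origin, an SV40 origin and poly(A) signal, and remnants of lac and T7/T3 cloning sequences.

The viral portion has the layout of a third-generation vector. An RSV enhancer/promoter sits upstream of a truncated 5' LTR to drive genomic RNA production in packaging cells. It is followed by the Ψ packaging signal with a gag fragment, the Rev response element for Rev-dependent nuclear export, and the cPPT/CTS. The ΔU3 3' LTR inactivates LTR promoter activity after integration, so transgene expression depends on the internal MND promoter. This promoter is annotated in the feature table as a Moloney murine leukemia virus LTR fragment, consistent with MND being a modified retroviral LTR-derived promoter.

MND drives the CARD11 coding sequence, which the construct name indicates is joined through a T2A self-cleaving peptide to EGFP. The T2A itself is not annotated, but a short gap lies between the two reading frames. This arrangement yields CARD11 and the fluorescent marker as separate proteins from one transcript, allowing transduced cells to be identified or sorted. A WPRE downstream enhances transcript expression. The associated study concerns functional assessment of CARD11 genetic variants, and this plasmid serves to express the exon 3–4 deletion variant in transduced cells.
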