Addgene plasmid #163772: pRRL-MND-hCard11 delta e3-4-T2A-GFP
Purpose: Expression of CARD domain variant with a deletion of exons 3 and 4.
Depositing lab: Richard James. Depositing organization: Seattle Children's Hospital and Research Institute. Publication: Multiplexed Functional Assessment of Genetic Variants in CARD11. Meitlis I, Allenspach EJ, Bauman BM, Phan IQ, Dabbah G, Schmitt EG, Camp ND, Torgerson TR, Nickerson DA, Bamshad MJ, Hagin D, Luthers CR, Stinson JR, Gray J, Lundgren I, Church JA, Butte MJ, Jordan MB, Aceves SS, Schwartz DM, Milner JD, Schuval S, Skoda-Smith S, Cooper MA, Starita LM, Rawlings DJ, Snow AL, James RG. Am J Hum Genet. 2020 Nov 12. pii: S0002-9297(20)30373-6. doi: 10.1016/j.ajhg.2020.10.015. PubMed 33202260.
Backbone
  Vector backbone: PRRL
  Vector type: Lentiviral
Growth in bacteria
  Bacterial resistance: Ampicillin, 100 μg/mL
  Growth temperature: 37°C
  Growth strain: NEB Stable
  Copy number: High Copy
Gene/Insert
  Gene/Insert name: CARD11
  Species: H. sapiens (human)
  Mutation: Del exon 3-4
  Entrez Gene: CARD11 (a.k.a. BENTA, BIMP3, CARMA1, IMD11, IMD11A, PPBL)
  Promoter: MND
  Cloning method: Gibson Cloning
Terms and licenses: Academic/Nonprofit Terms; Industry Terms: Not Available to Industry
How to cite: pRRL-MND-hCard11 delta e3-4-T2A-GFP was a gift from Richard James (Addgene plasmid # 163772 ; http://n2t.net/addgene:163772 ; RRID:Addgene_163772)
